>Addgene plasmid #74121 | pJKW 0643 | depositor full sequence | sequence record 138912 | T7 , T7-R of insert. In-silico otherwise
AAAACGCCAGCAACGCGGCCTTTTTACGGTTCCTGGCCTTTTGCTGGCCTTTTGCTCACATGTTCTTTCC
TGCGTTATCCCCTGATTCTGTGGATAACCGTATTACCGCCTTTGAGTGAGCTGATACCGCTCGCCGCAGC
CGAACGACCGAGCGCAGCGAGTCAGTGAGCGAGGAAGCGGAAGAGCGCCTGATGCGGTATTTTCTCCTTA
CGCATCTGTGCGGTATTTCACACCGCATATATGGTGCACTCTCAGTACAATCTGCTCTGATGCCGCATAG
TTAAGCCAGTATACACTCCGCTATCGCTACGTGACTGGGTCATGGCTGCGCCCCGACACCCGCCAACACC
CGCTGACGCGCCCTGACGGGCTTGTCTGCTCCCGGCATCCGCTTACAGACAAGCTGTGACCGTCTCCGGG
AGCTGCATGTGTCAGAGGTTTTCACCGTCATCACCGAAACGCGCGAGGCAGCTGCGGTAAAGCTCATCAG
CGTGGTCGTGAAGCGATTCACAGATGTCTGCCTGTTCATCCGCGTCCAGCTCGTTGAGTTTCTCCAGAAG
CGTTAATGTCTGGCTTCTGATAAAGCGGGCCATGTTAAGGGCGGTTTTTTCCTGTTTGGTCACTGATGCC
TCCGTGTAAGGGGGATTTCTGTTCATGGGGGTAATGATACCGATGAAACGAGAGAGGATGCTCACGATAC
GGGTTACTGATGATGAACATGCCCGGTTACTGGAACGTTGTGAGGGTAAACAACTGGCGGTATGGATGCG
GCGGGACCAGAGAAAAATCACTCAGGGTCAATGCCAGCGCTTCGTTAATACAGATGTAGGTGTTCCACAG
GGTAGCCAGCAGCATCCTGCGATGCAGATCCGGAACATAATGGTGCAGGGCGCTGACTTCCGCGTTTCCA
GACTTTACGAAACACGGAAACCGAAGACCATTCATGTTGTTGCTCAGGTCGCAGACGTTTTGCAGCAGCA
GTCGCTTCACGTTCGCTCGCGTATCGGTGATTCATTCTGCTAACCAGTAAGGCAACCCCGCCAGCCTAGC
CGGGTCCTCAACGACAGGAGCACGATCATGCGCACCCGTGGGGCCGCCATGCCGGCGATAATGGCCTGCT
TCTCGCCGAAACGTTTGGTGGCGGGACCAGTGACGAAGGCTTGAGCGAGGGCGTGCAAGATTCCGAATAC
CGCAAGCGACAGGCCGATCATCGTCGCGCTCCAGCGAAAGCGGTCCTCGCCGAAAATGACCCAGAGCGCT
GCCGGCACCTGTCCTACGAGTTGCATGATAAAGAAGACAGTCATAAGTGCGGCGACGATAGTCATGCCCC
GCGCCCACCGGAAGGAGCTGACTGGGTTGAAGGCTCTCAAGGGCATCGGTCGAGATCCCGGTGCCTAATG
AGTGAGCTAACTTACATTAATTGCGTTGCGCTCACTGCCCGCTTTCCAGTCGGGAAACCTGTCGTGCCAG
CTGCATTAATGAATCGGCCAACGCGCGGGGAGAGGCGGTTTGCGTATTGGGCGCCAGGGTGGTTTTTCTT
TTCACCAGTGAGACGGGCAACAGCTGATTGCCCTTCACCGCCTGGCCCTGAGAGAGTTGCAGCAAGCGGT
CCACGCTGGTTTGCCCCAGCAGGCGAAAATCCTGTTTGATGGTGGTTAACGGCGGGATATAACATGAGCT
GTCTTCGGTATCGTCGTATCCCACTACCGAGATATCCGCACCAACGCGCAGCCCGGACTCGGTAATGGCG
CGCATTGCGCCCAGCGCCATCTGATCGTTGGCAACCAGCATCGCAGTGGGAACGATGCCCTCATTCAGCA
TTTGCATGGTTTGTTGAAAACCGGACATGGCACTCCAGTCGCCTTCCCGTTCCGCTATCGGCTGAATTTG
ATTGCGAGTGAGATATTTATGCCAGCCAGCCAGACGCAGACGCGCCGAGACAGAACTTAATGGGCCCGCT
AACAGCGCGATTTGCTGGTGACCCAATGCGACCAGATGCTCCACGCCCAGTCGCGTACCGTCTTCATGGG
AGAAAATAATACTGTTGATGGGTGTCTGGTCAGAGACATCAAGAAATAACGCCGGAACATTAGTGCAGGC
AGCTTCCACAGCAATGGCATCCTGGTCATCCAGCGGATAGTTAATGATCAGCCCACTGACGCGTTGCGCG
AGAAGATTGTGCACCGCCGCTTTACAGGCTTCGACGCCGCTTCGTTCTACCATCGACACCACCACGCTGG
CACCCAGTTGATCGGCGCGAGATTTAATCGCCGCGACAATTTGCGACGGCGCGTGCAGGGCCAGACTGGA
GGTGGCAACGCCAATCAGCAACGACTGTTTGCCCGCCAGTTGTTGTGCCACGCGGTTGGGAATGTAATTC
AGCTCCGCCATCGCCGCTTCCACTTTTTCCCGCGTTTTCGCAGAAACGTGGCTGGCCTGGTTCACCACGC
GGGAAACGGTCTGATAAGAGACACCGGCATACTCTGCGACATCGTATAACGTTACTGGTTTCACATTCAC
CACCCTGAATTGACTCTCTTCCGGGCGCTATCATGCCATACCGCGAAAGGTTTTGCGCCATTCGATGGTG
TCCGGGATCTCGACGCTCTCCCTTATGCGACTCCTGCATTAGGAAGCAGCCCAGTAGTAGGTTGAGGCCG
TTGAGCACCGCCGCCGCAAGGAATGGTGCATGCAAGGAGATGGCGCCCAACAGTCCCCCGGCCACGGGGC
CTGCCACCATACCCACGCCGAAACAAGCGCTCATGAGCCCGAAGTGGCGAGCCCGATCTTCCCCATCGGT
GATGTCGGCGATATAGGCGCCAGCAACCGCACCTGTGGCGCCGGTGATGCCGGCCACGATGCGTCCGGCG
TAGAGGATCGAGATCTCGATCCCGCGAAATTAATACGACTCACTATAGGGGAATTGTGAGCGGATAACAA
TTCCCCTCTAGAAATAATTTTGTTTAACTTTAAGAAGGAGATATACCATGAAACACCACCACCACCACCA
CCACCACGGTGGTGAAAACTTGTACTTCCAGGCCCATGGCATGTTTGCATCTATCCTAGGCAAAATACCA
CAATATTCTACGATTTCGTCAAAATGTTCGTTAAAAGAATGTCGAAAAGTTAAGAAAGTAGAGAACTCTG
ATGAAATCGGCGAAATTATTCATCGGGACTTTTTAGATCCGTTTTGTAATGAGTATGTATTAATTGGTGA
GGAAGAGACCTCTTTAGGTATCAATTATTTGCAATTTGAAGAAGAAATTAGAACTTTCGAAATTCGCGAT
TCAGATATTATTGTCGCTTCATATCCCAAGGCAGGCACTACATGGACCCAGGAGTTGGTGTGGTTAATTG
GAAATGATTTAGACTTTAAAGCGGCAGAAGAACACTTAGACAAACGATTTCCTCATTTCGAATTATGCAC
CATAGTAAATTTTGCTAAAATGACCGAAATGTTAGGATCTACACGTCCAGAATACATAGGTAATTCAATT
AACTATTTGAGAGATTTAGAAGGGACTCGTTTCATTAAGACACATTTAACATATAACTTATTACCAGAGC
AAATTCTTAATGGGAATAGAAAACCAAAGATTATATATGTCATGCGGGATCCAAAAGACGTATGCGTGTC
TTATTACCATCACGGTAGGCTCATACAAGGGTGGCGTGCCGACTTTCAAAACTTTTCCAAAGTATTTCTC
TCAGAAAAAATTATGTTTGGCTCTTATTGGAAGCACGTATTAGGATATTGGGAACATCGAGACAAACCTA
ATGTGTTAATACTTACATATGAAGAGATGAAAAAGGATCTTCTATCTGTTATAAGGAAAACTGCCCAATT
TTTAGATAAGAAATTGAACGAAAACAAAATACCGCAACTGTTGAAGCACTTAAGTTTCGAATCTATGAAA
AACAATCGAGCCGTTAATCAGCAAGATAAAATTGAAAGTAGAATGAAACACAAGTTGGTGCCAGAGCAAG
GTGCATTTATGAGGTCCGGCACTTCTCAAAATTATAAAGGGGAAATGTCTGAAGAATTGATTTTAAAATT
TGACGAATGGACAAAAAAATCAATCTCTGGCAGTTCATTCGTAACCGAGCCCATAGCAGACTTATATCTG
AATACTTCTCAAAAATCTGTTCCAAAAATGTAACCATGGCGGATCCGAATTCGAGCTCCGTCGACAAGCT
TGCGGCCGCACTCGAGCACCACCACCACCACCACTGAGATCCGGCTGCTAACAAAGCCCGAAAGGAAGCT
GAGTTGGCTGCTGCCACCGCTGAGCAATAACTAGCATAACCCCTTGGGGCCTCTAAACGGGTCTTGAGGG
GTTTTTTGCTGAAAGGAGGAACTATATCCGGATTGGCGAATGGG
[124 nt withheld, positions 4385-4508]
C
[91 nt withheld, positions 4510-4600]
A
[49 nt withheld, positions 4602-4650]
CCTTTGACGTTGGAGTCCACGTTCTTT
[37 nt withheld, positions 4678-4714]
ACCCTATCTCGGTCTATTCTTTTGATTTATAAGGGATTTTGCCGATTTCGGCCTATTGGTTAAAAAATGA
GCTGATTTAACAAAAATTTAACGCGAATTTTAACAAAATATTAACGTTTACAATTTCAGGTGGCACTTTT
CGGGGAAATGTGCGCGGAACCCCTATTTGTTTATTTTTCTAAATACATTCAAATATGTATCCGCTCATGA
ATTAATTCTTAGAAAAACTCATCGAGCATCAAATGAAACTGCAATTTATTCATATCAGGATTATCAATAC
CATATTTTTGAAAAAGCCGTTTCTGTAATGAAGGAGAAAACTCACCGAGGCAGTTCCATAGGATGGCAAG
ATCCTGGTATCGGTCTGCGATTCCGACTCGTCCAACATCAATACAACCTATTAATTTCCCCTCGTCAAAA
ATAAGGTTATCAAGTGAGAAATCACCATGAGTGACGACTGAATCCGGTGAGAATGGCAAAAGTTTATGCA
TTTCTTTCCAGACTTGTTCAACAGGCCAGCCATTACGCTCGTCATCAAAATCACTCGCATCAACCAAACC
GTTATTCATTCGTGATTGCGCCTGAGCGAGACGAAATACGCGATCGCTGTTAAAAGGACAATTACAAACA
GGAATCGAATGCAACCGGCGCAGGAACACTGCCAGCGCATCAACAATATTTTCACCTGAATCAGGATATT
CTTCTAATACCTGGAATGCTGTTTTCCCGGGGATCGCAGTGGTGAGTAACCATGCATCATCAGGAGTACG
GATAAAATGCTTGATGGTCGGAAGAGGCATAAATTCCGTCAGCCAGTTTAGTCTGACCATCTCATCTGTA
ACATCATTGGCAACGCTACCTTTGCCATGTTTCAGAAACAACTCTGGCGCATCGGGCTTCCCATACAATC
GATAGATTGTCGCACCTGATTGCCCGACATTATCGCGAGCCCATTTATACCCATATAAATCAGCATCCAT
GTTGGAATTTAATCGCGGCCTAGAGCAAGACGTTTCCCGTTGAATATGGCTCATAACACCCCTTGTATTA
CTGTTTATGTAAGCAGACAGTTTTATTGTTCATGACCAAAATCCCTTAACGTGAGTTTTCGTTCCACTGA
GCGTCAGACCCCGTAGAAAAGATCAAAGGATCTTCTTGAGATCCTTTTTTTCTGCGCGTAATCTGCTGCT
TGCAAACAAAAAAACCACCGCTACCAGCGGTGGTTTGTTTGCCGGATCAAGAGCTACCAACTCTTTTTCC
GAAGGTAACTGGCTTCAGCAGAGCGCAGATACCAAATACTGTCCTTCTAGTGTAGCCGTAGTTAGGCCAC
CACTTCAAGAACTCTGTAGCACCGCCTACATACCTCGCTCTGCTAATCCTGTTACCAGTGGCTGCTGCCA
GTGGCGATAAGTCGTGTCTTACCGGGTTGGACTCAAGACGATAGTTACCGGATAAGGCGCAGCGGTCGGG
CTGAACGGGGGGTTCGTGCACACAGCCCAGCTTGGAGCGAACGACCTACACCGAACTGAGATACCTACAG
CGTGAGCTATGAGAAAGCGCCACGCTTCCCGAAGGGAGAAAGGCGGACAGGTATCCGGTAAGCGGCAGGG
TCGGAACAGGAGAGCGCACGAGGGAGCTTCCAGGGGGAAACGCCTGGTATCTTTATAGTCCTGTCGGGTT
TCGCCACCTCTGACTTGAGCGTCGATTTTTGTGATGCTCGTCAGGGGGGCGGAGCCTATGGA
Features (pLannotate 1.2.2; 21 found; start..end, strand, type, name):
     50..183     +  rep_origin     RSF ori (fragment): Plasmids containing the RSF 1030 origin of replication can be propagated in E. coli cells that contain additional plasmids with compatible origins.
    188..330     -  misc_feature   bom: basis of mobility region from pBR322
    432..623     -  CDS            rop: Rop protein, which maintains plasmids at low copy number; rop
    640..1020    +  CDS            YPB1_ECOLX: Protein predicted: Swiss-Prot protein existence level 4. From Escherichia coli.
   1092..1383    -  CDS            TcR (fragment): tetracycline efflux protein; tet; confers resistance to tetracycline
   1398..1419    -  protein_bind   CAP binding site: CAP binding activates transcription in the presence of cAMP. E. coli catabolite activator protein
   1432..2514    -  CDS            lacI: lac repressor; lacI; The lac repressor binds to the lac operator to inhibit transcription in E. coli. This inhibition can be relieved by adding lactose or isopropyl-β-D-thiogalactopyranoside (IPTG).
   2515..2592    -  promoter       lacI promoter: lacI
   2600..2879    -  CDS            TcR (fragment): tetracycline efflux protein; tet; confers resistance to tetracycline
   2901..2919    +  promoter       T7 promoter: promoter for bacteriophage T7 RNA polymerase
   2920..2944    +  protein_bind   lac operator: The lac repressor binds to the lac operator to inhibit transcription in E. coli. This inhibition can be relieved by adding lactose or isopropyl-β-D-thiogalactopyranoside (IPTG). lac repressor encoded by lacI
   2959..2981    +  RBS            RBS: efficient ribosome binding site from bacteriophage T7 gene 10 (Olins and Rangwala, 1989)
   2994..3017    +  CDS            9xHis (fragment): 9xHis affinity tag
   3051..4160    +  CDS            LST: LST_PHOPY - Experimental evidence at protein level: Swiss-Prot protein existence level 1. Catalyzes the production of firefly sulfoluciferin from luciferin using the sulfo-donor 3'-phosphoadenylyl sulfate (PAPS). Is also able to catalyze the reverse reaction, i.e. the adenosine 3',5'- bisphosphate-dependent desulfonation of sulfoluciferin. Can use either D- or L-luciferin stereoisomer as substrate. Sulfoluciferin, which is not a substrate of P.pyralis luciferase, likely serves as a luciferin storage form in fireflies.
   4217..4234    +  CDS            9xHis (fragment): 9xHis affinity tag
   4244..4293    +  CDS            SET1 (fragment): solubility-enhancement tag derived from T7 phage gene 10B
   4301..4348    +  terminator     T7 terminator: transcription terminator for bacteriophage T7 RNA polymerase
   4385..4840    +  rep_origin     f1 ori (sequence partly withheld): f1 bacteriophage origin of replication; arrow indicates direction of (+) strand synthesis
   4867..4924    +  promoter       AmpR promoter (fragment): bla
   4933..5748    -  CDS            KanR: aminoglycoside phosphotransferase; aph(3')-Ia; confers resistance to kanamycin in bacteria or G418 (Geneticin®) in eukaryotes
   5870..2       +  rep_origin     ori (across the origin): high-copy-number ColE1/pMB1/pBR322/pUC origin of replication
