[The description below was written by a language model from this plasmid's Addgene catalogue record and pLannotate feature annotations shown in this document.]
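Description:
pJKW 0643 is a 6,456 bp bacterial expression plasmid that carries the Photinus pyralis (firefly) luciferin sulfotransferase, LST, in the lab-made pHis8-4 backbone. The feature table shows a pET-like layout. It has a ColE1/pBR322-type origin together with the bom mobility region and the rop gene, which keeps copy number down and fits the catalogue's "low copy" designation. An f1 phage origin is also present, and a kanamycin resistance gene (aph(3')-Ia) provides selection. Short hits to an RSF origin, tetracycline resistance fragments and an AmpR promoter fragment appear to be backbone remnants or annotation artefacts rather than functional elements.

The roughly 1.1 kb LST coding sequence was inserted by Gibson assembly. It sits downstream of a T7 promoter, a lac operator and the T7 gene 10 ribosome binding site, and is followed by a T7 terminator. A plasmid-borne lacI gene with its own promoter supplies the repressor. Expression therefore depends on a host that provides T7 RNA polymerase and can be induced with IPTG. The backbone adds an N-terminal 8xHis tag followed by a TEV protease recognition site, which allows nickel-affinity purification and later removal of the tag. A second His-tag fragment and a short T7 gene 10-derived segment are annotated downstream of the insert, as in pET-type vectors. The record does not indicate that they are translated as part of the product.

The depositor notes robust expression in E. coli. The recombinant enzyme catalyses PAPS-dependent sulfonation of firefly luciferin to sulfoluciferin, and also the reverse PAP-dependent desulfonation. The plasmid is thus suited to producing purified LST for biochemical study of luciferin storage metabolism. Only the insert was verified by sequencing; the rest of the sequence was assembled in silico.
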