Addgene plasmid #74121: pJKW 0643
Purpose: Photinus pyralis luciferin sulfotransferase LST - pHis8-4
Depositing lab: Jing-Ke Weng. Depositing organization: Massachusetts Institute of Technology. Publication: Sulfoluciferin is biosynthesized by a specialized luciferin sulfotransferase in fireflies. Fallon TR, Li FS, Vicent MA, Weng JK. Biochemistry. 2016 May 26. 10.1021/acs.biochem.6b00402 PubMed 27227579.
Backbone
  Vector backbone: pHis8-4
  Backbone manufacturer: Produced in Jing-Ke Weng lab
  Backbone size w/o insert (bp): 5350
  Total vector size (bp): 6456
  Vector type: Bacterial Expression
Growth in bacteria
  Bacterial resistance: Kanamycin, 50 μg/mL
  Growth temperature: 37°C
  Growth strain: DH5alpha
  Copy number: Low Copy
Gene/Insert
  Gene/Insert name: Photinus pyralis firefly luciferin sulfotransferase (alt name: LST)
  Species: Photinus pyralis
  Insert size (bp): 1113
  GenBank ID: KX097998
  Promoter: T7
  Tag / fusion protein: 8x-His, TEV protease site (ENLYFQ) (N terminal on backbone)
  Cloning method: Gibson Cloning
  Sequencing primers: 5′ T7; 3′ T7-term
Terms and licenses: Academic/Nonprofit Terms; Industry Terms: Not Available to Industry
Depositor comments: Expressed robustly in E.coli. Catalyzes sulfonation / desulfonation of firefly luciferin / sulfoluciferin with PAPS / PAP.
How to cite: pJKW 0643 was a gift from Jing-Ke Weng (Addgene plasmid # 74121 ; http://n2t.net/addgene:74121 ; RRID:Addgene_74121)
