>Addgene plasmid #74121 | pJKW 0643 | addgene partial sequence | sequence record 147033 | LacI-R 5'-GGCATACTCTGCGACATCGT-3'
ATTCACCACCCTGAATTGACTCTCTTCCGGGCGCTATCATGCCATACCGCGAAAGGTTTTGCGCCATTCG
ATGGTGTCCGGGATCTCGACGCTCTCCCTTATGCGACTCCTGCATTAGGAAGCAGCCCAGTAGTAGGTTG
AGGCCGTTGAGCACCGCCGCCGCAAGGAATGGTGCATGCAAGGAGATGGCGCCCAACAGTCCCCCGGCCA
CGGGGCCTGCCACCATACCCACGCCGAAACAAGCGCTCATGAGCCCGAAGTGGCGAGCCCGATCTTCCCC
ATCGGTGATGTCGGCGATATAGGCGCCAGCAACCGCACCTGTGGCGCCGGTGATGCCGGCCACGATGCGT
CCGGCGTAGAGGATCGAGATCTCGATCCCGCGAAATTAATACGACTCACTATAGGGGAATTGTGAGCGGA
TAACAATTCCCCTCTAGAAATAATTTTGTTTAACTTTAAGAAGGAGATATACCATGAAACACCACCACCA
CCACCACCACCACGGTGGTGAAAACTTGTACTTCCAGGCCCATGGCATGTTTGCATCTATCCTAGGCAAA
ATACCACAATATTCTACGATTTCGTCAAAATGTTCGTTAAAAGAATGTCGAAAAGTTAAGAAAGTAGAGA
ACTCTGATGAAATCGGCGAAATTATTCATCGGGACTTTTTAGATCCGTTTTGTAATGAGTATGTATTAAT
TGGTGAGGAAGAGACCTCTTTAGGTATCAATTATTTGCAATTTGAAGAAGAAATTAGAACTTTCGAAATT
CGCGATTCAGATATTATTGTCGCTTCATATCCCAAGGCAGGCACTACATGGACCCAGGAGTTGGTGTGGT
TAATTGGAAATGATTTAGACTTTAAAGCGGCAGAAGAACACTTAGACAAACGATTTCCTCATTTCGAATT
ATGCACCATAGTAAATTTTGCTAAAA
