>Addgene plasmid #74121 | pJKW 0643 | addgene partial sequence | sequence record 148155 | F1ori-R 5'-AGGGAAGAAAGCGAAAGGAG-3'
[64 nt withheld, positions 1-64]
CCCATTCGCCAATCCGGATATAGTTCCTCCTTTCAGCAAAAAACCCCTCAAGACCCGTTTAGAGGCCCCA
AGGGGTTATGCTAGTTATTGCTCAGCGGTGGCAGCAGCCAACTCAGCTTCCTTTCGGGCTTTGTTAGCAG
CCGGATCTCAGTGGTGGTGGTGGTGGTGCTCGAGTGCGGCCGCAAGCTTGTCGACGGAGCTCGAATTCGG
ATCCGCCATGGTTACATTTTTGGAACAGATTTTTGAGAAGTATTCAGATATAAGTCTGCTATGGGCTCGG
TTACGAATGAACTGCCAGAGATTGATTTTTTTGTCCATTCGTCAAATTTTAAAATCAATTCTTCAGACAT
TTCCCCTTTATAATTTTGAGAAGTGCCGGACCTCATAAATGCACCTTGCTCTGGCACCAACTTGTGTTTC
ATTCTACTTTCAATTTTATCTTGCTGATTAACGGCTCGATTGTTTTTCATAGATTCGAAACTTAAGTGCT
TCAACAGTTGCGGTATTTTGTTTTCGTTCAATTTCTTATCTAAAAATTGGGCAGTTTTCCTTATAACAGA
TAGAAGATCCTTTTTCATCTCTTCATATGTAAGTATTAACACATTAGGTTTGTCTCGATGTTCCCAATAT
CCTAATACGTGCTTCCAATAAGAGCCAAACATAATTTTTTCTGAGAGAAATACTTTGGAAAAGTTTTGAA
AGTCGGCACGCCACCCTTGTATGAGCCTACCGTGATGGTAATAAGACACGCATACGTCTTTTGGATCCCG
CATGACATATATAATCTTTGGTTTTCTATTCCCATTAAGAATTTGCTCTGGTAATAAGTTATATGTTAAA
TGTGTCTTAATGAAACGAGTCCCTTCTAAATCTCTCAAATAGTTAATTGAATTACCTATGTATTCTGGAC
GTGTAGATCCTAACATTTCGGTCATTTTAGCAAAATTTACTATGGTGCATAATTCGAAATGAGGAAATCG
TTTGTCTAAGTGTTCTTCTG
